Addgene plasmid #104392: pET251-pUC 12xMS2V6 Loxp KANr Loxp
Purpose: Yeast endogenous mRNA tagging
Depositing lab: Robert Singer & Evelina Tutucci. Depositing organization: Albert Einstein College of Medicine. Publication: An improved MS2 system for accurate reporting of the mRNA life cycle. Tutucci E, Vera M, Biswas J, Garcia J, Parker R, Singer RH. Nat Methods. 2017 Nov 13. doi: 10.1038/nmeth.4502. PubMed 29131164.
Backbone
  Vector backbone: pUC
  Vector type: Bacterial Expression
  Selectable markers: Geneticin
Growth in bacteria
  Bacterial resistance: Ampicillin, 100 μg/mL
  Growth temperature: 37°C
  Growth strain: DH5alpha
  Copy number: High Copy
Gene/Insert
  Gene/Insert name: 12xMS2V6
  Species: Synthetic
  Insert size (bp): 828
  Mutation: All Loops are U-variants, interspaced by 50 nucleotide linkers, have synonymous sequence,and the sequence is ORF in the 3 frames
  Cloning method: Restriction Enzyme; 5′ cloning site BamHI (unknown if destroyed); 3′ cloning site SalI (destroyed during cloning)
Terms and licenses: Academic/Nonprofit Terms; Industry Terms: Not Available to Industry
Depositor comments: Insert cloned from pET246 as BamHI SalI in Addgene plasmid #45162, replacing previous MS2 variant
How to cite: pET251-pUC 12xMS2V6 Loxp KANr Loxp was a gift from Robert Singer & Evelina Tutucci (Addgene plasmid # 104392 ; http://n2t.net/addgene:104392 ; RRID:Addgene_104392)
