[The description below was written by a language model from this plasmid's Addgene catalogue record and pLannotate feature annotations shown in this document.]
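Description:
pET251-pUC 12xMS2V6 Loxp KANr Loxp is a high-copy pUC-type plasmid that serves as a template cassette for tagging endogenous yeast mRNAs with MS2 stem-loops. It is catalogued as a bacterial expression vector, but its stated purpose is yeast mRNA tagging. It is propagated in E. coli through the ColE1/pUC origin with ampicillin selection (AmpR under its own bla promoter). The backbone also carries an f1 origin, lacZα and lacI fragments, the lac promoter/operator, and T7 and T3 promoters flanking a remnant of a pBluescript-style polylinker. No yeast replication origin is annotated, which fits a cassette that is integrated into the genome rather than maintained episomally.

The payload is a synthetic 828 bp array of twelve MS2 coat protein binding sites, version 6. According to the record, all loops are U-variants separated by 50-nucleotide linkers, the repeats use non-identical (synonymous) sequences, and the array is described as open in all three reading frames. The annotation software did not label the array, but it presumably lies in the unannotated stretch between the polylinker fragment and the first loxP site. The array was moved in as a BamHI–SalI fragment, replacing an earlier MS2 variant in a parental plasmid.

Downstream is a kanMX marker flanked by two loxP sites in the same orientation, which gives geneticin selection in yeast. Cre recombinase can then excise the marker, leaving the stem-loops and a single loxP in the tagged transcript. Once bound by fluorescent MS2 coat protein, the tagged mRNAs can be followed in living cells. The depositor and sequencing-derived records are both 5,330 nt and show the same features, differing only in numbering origin and in the strand assigned to the f1 ori.
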