Features (pLannotate 1.2.2; 15 found; start..end, strand, type, name):
    116..271     -  CDS            lacZα (fragment): LacZα fragment of β-galactosidase; lacZ fragment
    279..297     +  promoter       T7 promoter: promoter for bacteriophage T7 RNA polymerase
    306..348     +  misc_feature   MCS (fragment): pBluescript multiple cloning site
   1204..1237    -  protein_bind   loxP: Cre-mediated recombination occurs in the 8-bp core sequence (GCATACAT). Cre recombinase
   1292..2648    +  gene           kanMX: yeast selectable marker conferring kanamycin resistance (Wach et al., 1994)
   2711..2744    -  protein_bind   loxP: Cre-mediated recombination occurs in the 8-bp core sequence (GCATACAT). Cre recombinase
   2795..2813    -  promoter       T3 promoter: promoter for bacteriophage T3 RNA polymerase
   2858..2874    -  protein_bind   lac operator: The lac repressor binds to the lac operator to inhibit transcription in E. coli. This inhibition can be relieved by adding lactose or isopropyl-β-D-thiogalactopyranoside (IPTG). lac repressor encoded by lacI
   2882..2912    -  promoter       lac promoter: promoter for the E. coli lac operon
   2927..2948    -  protein_bind   CAP binding site: CAP binding activates transcription in the presence of cAMP. E. coli catabolite activator protein
   2961..3053    -  CDS            lacI (fragment): lac repressor; lacI; The lac repressor binds to the lac operator to inhibit transcription in E. coli. This inhibition can be relieved by adding lactose or isopropyl-β-D-thiogalactopyranoside (IPTG).
   3236..3824    -  rep_origin     ori: high-copy-number ColE1/pMB1/pBR322/pUC origin of replication
   3995..4855    -  CDS            AmpR: β-lactamase; bla; confers resistance to ampicillin, carbenicillin, and related antibiotics
   4856..4960    -  promoter       AmpR promoter: bla
   4987..85      +  rep_origin     f1 ori (across the origin) (sequence partly withheld): f1 bacteriophage origin of replication; arrow indicates direction of (+) strand synthesis
>Addgene plasmid #104392 | pET251-pUC 12xMS2V6 Loxp KANr Loxp | depositor full sequence | sequence record 197834 | pET251-pUC 12xMS2V6 Loxp KANr Loxp sequence 5330 bps
TATTCTTTTGATTTATAAGGGATTTTGCCGATTTCGGCCTATTGGTTAAAAAATGAGCTGATTTAACAAA
AATTTAACGCGAATTTTAACAAAATATTAACGCTTACAATTTCCATTCGCCATTCAGGCTGCGCAACTGT
TGGGAAGGGCGATCGGTGCGGGCCTCTTCGCTATTACGCCAGCTGGCGAAAGGGGGATGTGCTGCAAGGC
GATTAAGTTGGGTAACGCCAGGGTTTTCCCAGTCACGACGTTGTAAAACGACGGCCAGTGAGCGCGCGTA
ATACGACTCACTATAGGGCGAATTGGAGCTCCACCGCGGTGGCGGCCGCTCTAGAACTAGTGGATCCCAG
AGCCCCCTGGCAATCGCGGGGAGACGCAGGACTACCGCGTCTTCACTCTCGCTTGCGCGGTATACGCAGG
GAGCAACGTCACCCAGGGCGACACAGAGGAATACCCTGTGTGGCCCCACGGTGCTACAAAGAACATTCCG
TATTGCTCACCAGTGTCACATGTGGAGGACTACCCCACAAGCGAGTCAGGAAACCTTCGGGGCATCGCAC
CATTATCCCGAACAATCGACACGCAGGATTACCGCGTGGGACACTCTGTTCCCCGTCAAAATTGGACCAT
ACCGGAGTCGGCTTACGTCATGCAGGATTACCGCATGCATGGTGCAGAATATCGGCATGTCTACTCGTAC
AGTCAAATCTACTCGTGTGGTCAGGACTACCGACCACTTCTATTCTATTCATCTTTTCGGTTGTGCAGGT
ATTCTGCCGATGTACGAGAAGACGATTACGCTTCTCGACTACCTTCATCATACATGGTGTGCAGATGGCC
GCCAAGTTTTTTGCCAATGGAGGAATACCCCATTCTCTGTCAACCAACCCATGCAAAGTTTACACTCTGC
TATGGCAGCACTGTCGCAGAGGAATACCCTGCGAGCCAAAACGGCCCCCGGTGCGTGTATTGCATCTGCC
TTGCGAGCATTCACAGGGACGAATACGCCCTGCCGTTGCATTACTTCAATATGGGTGCTCTGTCGTCGTC
ATCAGGACCATTTGCGCAGGACTACCGCGCATATATCATCAGCACTCGTGCGGATACTTCTGGGATTCCT
ATTGTTACGCGAGCTCAGGAATACCGAGCTCTGGCGACAGAGACCCTCACACGGAAGATCTATCGATCTC
GACAACCCTTAATATAACTTCGTATAATGTATGCTATACGAAGTTATTAGGTCTAGAGATCTGTTTAGCT
TGCCTCGTCCCCGCCGGGTCACCCGGCCAGCGACATGGAGGCCCAGAATACCCTCCTTGACAGTCTTGAC
GTGCGCAGCTCAGGGGCATGATGTGACTGTCGCCCGTACATTTAGCCCATACATCCCCATGTATAATCAT
TTGCATCCATACATTTTGATGGCCGCACGGCGCGAAGCAAAAATTACGGCTCCTCGCTGCAGACCTGCGA
GCAGGGAAACGCTCCCCTCACAGACGCGTTGAATTGTCCCCACGCCGCGCCCCTGTAGAGAAATATAAAA
GGTTAGGATTTGCCACTGAGGTTCTTCTTTCATATACTTCCTTTTAAAATCTTGCTAGGATACAGTTCTC
ACATCACATCCGAACATAAACAACCATGGGTAAGGAAAAGACTCACGTTTCGAGGCCGCGATTAAATTCC
AACATGGATGCTGATTTATATGGGTATAAATGGGCTCGCGATAATGTCGGGCAATCAGGTGCGACAATCT
ATCGATTGTATGGGAAGCCCGATGCGCCAGAGTTGTTTCTGAAACATGGCAAAGGTAGCGTTGCCAATGA
TGTTACAGATGAGATGGTCAGACTAAACTGGCTGACGGAATTTATGCCTCTTCCGACCATCAAGCATTTT
ATCCGTACTCCTGATGATGCATGGTTACTCACCACTGCGATCCCCGGCAAAACAGCATTCCAGGTATTAG
AAGAATATCCTGATTCAGGTGAAAATATTGTTGATGCGCTGGCAGTGTTCCTGCGCCGGTTGCATTCGAT
TCCTGTTTGTAATTGTCCTTTTAACAGCGATCGCGTATTTCGTCTCGCTCAGGCGCAATCACGAATGAAT
AACGGTTTGGTTGATGCGAGTGATTTTGATGACGAGCGTAATGGCTGGCCTGTTGAACAAGTCTGGAAAG
AAATGCATAAGCTTTTGCCATTCTCACCGGATTCAGTCGTCACTCATGGTGATTTCTCACTTGATAACCT
TATTTTTGACGAGGGGAAATTAATAGGTTGTATTGATGTTGGACGAGTCGGAATCGCAGACCGATACCAG
GATCTTGCCATCCTATGGAACTGCCTCGGTGAGTTTTCTCCTTCATTACAGAAACGGCTTTTTCAAAAAT
ATGGTATTGATAATCCTGATATGAATAAATTGCAGTTTCATTTGATGCTCGATGAGTTTTTCTAATCAGT
ACTGACAATAAAAAGATTCTTGTTTTCAAGAACTTGTCATTTGTATAGTTTTTTTATATTGTAGTTGTTC
TATTTTAATCAAATGTTAGCGTGATTTATATTTTTTTTCGCCTCGACATCATCTGCCCAGATGCGAAGTT
AAGTGCGCAGAAAGTAATATCATGCGTCAATCGTATGTGAATGCTGGTCGCTATACTGCTGTCGATTCGA
TACTAACGCCGCCATCCAGTGTCGAAAACGAGCTCTCGAGAACCCTTAATATAACTTCGTATAATGTATG
CTATACGAAGTTATTAGGTGATATCAGATCCACTAGTGGCCTATGCGGTACCCAGCTTTTGTTCCCTTTA
GTGAGGGTTAATTGCGCGCTTGGCGTAATCATGGTCATAGCTGTTTCCTGTGTGAAATTGTTATCCGCTC
ACAATTCCACACAACATACGAGCCGGAAGCATAAAGTGTAAAGCCTGGGGTGCCTAATGAGTGAGCTAAC
TCACATTAATTGCGTTGCGCTCACTGCCCGCTTTCCAGTCGGGAAACCTGTCGTGCCAGCTGCATTAATG
AATCGGCCAACGCGCGGGGAGAGGCGGTTTGCGTATTGGGCGCTCTTCCGCTTCCTCGCTCACTGACTCG
CTGCGCTCGGTCGTTCGGCTGCGGCGAGCGGTATCAGCTCACTCAAAGGCGGTAATACGGTTATCCACAG
AATCAGGGGATAACGCAGGAAAGAACATGTGAGCAAAAGGCCAGCAAAAGGCCAGGAACCGTAAAAAGGC
CGCGTTGCTGGCGTTTTTCCATAGGCTCCGCCCCCCTGACGAGCATCACAAAAATCGACGCTCAAGTCAG
AGGTGGCGAAACCCGACAGGACTATAAAGATACCAGGCGTTTCCCCCTGGAAGCTCCCTCGTGCGCTCTC
CTGTTCCGACCCTGCCGCTTACCGGATACCTGTCCGCCTTTCTCCCTTCGGGAAGCGTGGCGCTTTCTCA
TAGCTCACGCTGTAGGTATCTCAGTTCGGTGTAGGTCGTTCGCTCCAAGCTGGGCTGTGTGCACGAACCC
CCCGTTCAGCCCGACCGCTGCGCCTTATCCGGTAACTATCGTCTTGAGTCCAACCCGGTAAGACACGACT
TATCGCCACTGGCAGCAGCCACTGGTAACAGGATTAGCAGAGCGAGGTATGTAGGCGGTGCTACAGAGTT
CTTGAAGTGGTGGCCTAACTACGGCTACACTAGAAGGACAGTATTTGGTATCTGCGCTCTGCTGAAGCCA
GTTACCTTCGGAAAAAGAGTTGGTAGCTCTTGATCCGGCAAACAAACCACCGCTGGTAGCGGTGGTTTTT
TTGTTTGCAAGCAGCAGATTACGCGCAGAAAAAAAGGATCTCAAGAAGATCCTTTGATCTTTTCTACGGG
GTCTGACGCTCAGTGGAACGAAAACTCACGTTAAGGGATTTTGGTCATGAGATTATCAAAAAGGATCTTC
ACCTAGATCCTTTTAAATTAAAAATGAAGTTTTAAATCAATCTAAAGTATATATGAGTAAACTTGGTCTG
ACAGTTACCAATGCTTAATCAGTGAGGCACCTATCTCAGCGATCTGTCTATTTCGTTCATCCATAGTTGC
CTGACTCCCCGTCGTGTAGATAACTACGATACGGGAGGGCTTACCATCTGGCCCCAGTGCTGCAATGATA
CCGCGAGACCCACGCTCACCGGCTCCAGATTTATCAGCAATAAACCAGCCAGCCGGAAGGGCCGAGCGCA
GAAGTGGTCCTGCAACTTTATCCGCCTCCATCCAGTCTATTAATTGTTGCCGGGAAGCTAGAGTAAGTAG
TTCGCCAGTTAATAGTTTGCGCAACGTTGTTGCCATTGCTACAGGCATCGTGGTGTCACGCTCGTCGTTT
GGTATGGCTTCATTCAGCTCCGGTTCCCAACGATCAAGGCGAGTTACATGATCCCCCATGTTGTGCAAAA
AAGCGGTTAGCTCCTTCGGTCCTCCGATCGTTGTCAGAAGTAAGTTGGCCGCAGTGTTATCACTCATGGT
TATGGCAGCACTGCATAATTCTCTTACTGTCATGCCATCCGTAAGATGCTTTTCTGTGACTGGTGAGTAC
TCAACCAAGTCATTCTGAGAATAGTGTATGCGGCGACCGAGTTGCTCTTGCCCGGCGTCAATACGGGATA
ATACCGCGCCACATAGCAGAACTTTAAAAGTGCTCATCATTGGAAAACGTTCTTCGGGGCGAAAACTCTC
AAGGATCTTACCGCTGTTGAGATCCAGTTCGATGTAACCCACTCGTGCACCCAACTGATCTTCAGCATCT
TTTACTTTCACCAGCGTTTCTGGGTGAGCAAAAACAGGAAGGCAAAATGCCGCAAAAAAGGGAATAAGGG
CGACACGGAAATGTTGAATACTCATACTCTTCCTTTTTCAATATTATTGAAGCATTTATCAGGGTTATTG
TCTCATGAGCGGATACATATTTGAATGTATTTAGAAAAATAAACAAATAGGGGTTCCGCGCACATTTCCC
CGAAAAGTGCCACCTG
[124 nt withheld, positions 4987-5110]
C
[91 nt withheld, positions 5112-5202]
A
[49 nt withheld, positions 5204-5252]
CCTTTGACGTTGGAGTCCACGTTCTTT
[37 nt withheld, positions 5280-5316]
ACCCTATCTCGGTC
