Features (pLannotate 1.2.2; 15 found; start..end, strand, type, name):
    156..174     +  promoter       T7 promoter: promoter for bacteriophage T7 RNA polymerase
    183..225     +  misc_feature   MCS (fragment): pBluescript multiple cloning site
   1081..1114    -  protein_bind   loxP: Cre-mediated recombination occurs in the 8-bp core sequence (GCATACAT). Cre recombinase
   1169..2525    +  gene           kanMX: yeast selectable marker conferring kanamycin resistance (Wach et al., 1994)
   2588..2621    -  protein_bind   loxP: Cre-mediated recombination occurs in the 8-bp core sequence (GCATACAT). Cre recombinase
   2672..2690    -  promoter       T3 promoter: promoter for bacteriophage T3 RNA polymerase
   2735..2751    -  protein_bind   lac operator: The lac repressor binds to the lac operator to inhibit transcription in E. coli. This inhibition can be relieved by adding lactose or isopropyl-β-D-thiogalactopyranoside (IPTG). lac repressor encoded by lacI
   2759..2789    -  promoter       lac promoter: promoter for the E. coli lac operon
   2804..2825    -  protein_bind   CAP binding site: CAP binding activates transcription in the presence of cAMP. E. coli catabolite activator protein
   2838..2930    -  CDS            lacI (fragment): lac repressor; lacI; The lac repressor binds to the lac operator to inhibit transcription in E. coli. This inhibition can be relieved by adding lactose or isopropyl-β-D-thiogalactopyranoside (IPTG).
   3113..3701    -  rep_origin     ori: high-copy-number ColE1/pMB1/pBR322/pUC origin of replication
   3872..4732    -  CDS            AmpR: β-lactamase; bla; confers resistance to ampicillin, carbenicillin, and related antibiotics
   4733..4837    -  promoter       AmpR promoter: bla
   4890..5318    -  rep_origin     f1 ori (sequence partly withheld): f1 bacteriophage origin of replication; arrow indicates direction of (+) strand synthesis
   5323..148     -  CDS            lacZα (fragment) (across the origin): LacZα fragment of β-galactosidase; lacZ fragment
>Addgene plasmid #104392 | pET251-pUC 12xMS2V6 Loxp KANr Loxp | addgene full sequence | sequence record 201047 | Addgene NGS Result
TCAGGCTGCGCAACTGTTGGGAAGGGCGATCGGTGCGGGCCTCTTCGCTATTACGCCAGCTGGCGAAAGG
GGGATGTGCTGCAAGGCGATTAAGTTGGGTAACGCCAGGGTTTTCCCAGTCACGACGTTGTAAAACGACG
GCCAGTGAGCGCGCGTAATACGACTCACTATAGGGCGAATTGGAGCTCCACCGCGGTGGCGGCCGCTCTA
GAACTAGTGGATCCCAGAGCCCCCTGGCAATCGCGGGGAGACGCAGGACTACCGCGTCTTCACTCTCGCT
TGCGCGGTATACGCAGGGAGCAACGTCACCCAGGGCGACACAGAGGAATACCCTGTGTGGCCCCACGGTG
CTACAAAGAACATTCCGTATTGCTCACCAGTGTCACATGTGGAGGACTACCCCACAAGCGAGTCAGGAAA
CCTTCGGGGCATCGCACCATTATCCCGAACAATCGACACGCAGGATTACCGCGTGGGACACTCTGTTCCC
CGTCAAAATTGGACCATACCGGAGTCGGCTTACGTCATGCAGGATTACCGCATGCATGGTGCAGAATATC
GGCATGTCTACTCGTACAGTCAAATCTACTCGTGTGGTCAGGACTACCGACCACTTCTATTCTATTCATC
TTTTCGGTTGTGCAGGTATTCTGCCGATGTACGAGAAGACGATTACGCTTCTCGACTACCTTCATCATAC
ATGGTGTGCAGATGGCCGCCAAGTTTTTTGCCAATGGAGGAATACCCCATTCTCTGTCAACCAACCCATG
CAAAGTTTACACTCTGCTATGGCAGCACTGTCGCAGAGGAATACCCTGCGAGCCAAAACGGCCCCCGGTG
CGTGTATTGCATCTGCCTTGCGAGCATTCACAGGGACGAATACGCCCTGCCGTTGCATTACTTCAATATG
GGTGCTCTGTCGTCGTCATCAGGACCATTTGCGCAGGACTACCGCGCATATATCATCAGCACTCGTGCGG
ATACTTCTGGGATTCCTATTGTTACGCGAGCTCAGGAATACCGAGCTCTGGCGACAGAGACCCTCACACG
GAAGATCTATCGATCTCGACAACCCTTAATATAACTTCGTATAATGTATGCTATACGAAGTTATTAGGTC
TAGAGATCTGTTTAGCTTGCCTCGTCCCCGCCGGGTCACCCGGCCAGCGACATGGAGGCCCAGAATACCC
TCCTTGACAGTCTTGACGTGCGCAGCTCAGGGGCATGATGTGACTGTCGCCCGTACATTTAGCCCATACA
TCCCCATGTATAATCATTTGCATCCATACATTTTGATGGCCGCACGGCGCGAAGCAAAAATTACGGCTCC
TCGCTGCAGACCTGCGAGCAGGGAAACGCTCCCCTCACAGACGCGTTGAATTGTCCCCACGCCGCGCCCC
TGTAGAGAAATATAAAAGGTTAGGATTTGCCACTGAGGTTCTTCTTTCATATACTTCCTTTTAAAATCTT
GCTAGGATACAGTTCTCACATCACATCCGAACATAAACAACCATGGGTAAGGAAAAGACTCACGTTTCGA
GGCCGCGATTAAATTCCAACATGGATGCTGATTTATATGGGTATAAATGGGCTCGCGATAATGTCGGGCA
ATCAGGTGCGACAATCTATCGATTGTATGGGAAGCCCGATGCGCCAGAGTTGTTTCTGAAACATGGCAAA
GGTAGCGTTGCCAATGATGTTACAGATGAGATGGTCAGACTAAACTGGCTGACGGAATTTATGCCTCTTC
CGACCATCAAGCATTTTATCCGTACTCCTGATGATGCATGGTTACTCACCACTGCGATCCCCGGCAAAAC
AGCATTCCAGGTATTAGAAGAATATCCTGATTCAGGTGAAAATATTGTTGATGCGCTGGCAGTGTTCCTG
CGCCGGTTGCATTCGATTCCTGTTTGTAATTGTCCTTTTAACAGCGATCGCGTATTTCGTCTCGCTCAGG
CGCAATCACGAATGAATAACGGTTTGGTTGATGCGAGTGATTTTGATGACGAGCGTAATGGCTGGCCTGT
TGAACAAGTCTGGAAAGAAATGCATAAGCTTTTGCCATTCTCACCGGATTCAGTCGTCACTCATGGTGAT
TTCTCACTTGATAACCTTATTTTTGACGAGGGGAAATTAATAGGTTGTATTGATGTTGGACGAGTCGGAA
TCGCAGACCGATACCAGGATCTTGCCATCCTATGGAACTGCCTCGGTGAGTTTTCTCCTTCATTACAGAA
ACGGCTTTTTCAAAAATATGGTATTGATAATCCTGATATGAATAAATTGCAGTTTCATTTGATGCTCGAT
GAGTTTTTCTAATCAGTACTGACAATAAAAAGATTCTTGTTTTCAAGAACTTGTCATTTGTATAGTTTTT
TTATATTGTAGTTGTTCTATTTTAATCAAATGTTAGCGTGATTTATATTTTTTTTCGCCTCGACATCATC
TGCCCAGATGCGAAGTTAAGTGCGCAGAAAGTAATATCATGCGTCAATCGTATGTGAATGCTGGTCGCTA
TACTGCTGTCGATTCGATACTAACGCCGCCATCCAGTGTCGAAAACGAGCTCTCGAGAACCCTTAATATA
ACTTCGTATAATGTATGCTATACGAAGTTATTAGGTGATATCAGATCCACTAGTGGCCTATGCGGTACCC
AGCTTTTGTTCCCTTTAGTGAGGGTTAATTGCGCGCTTGGCGTAATCATGGTCATAGCTGTTTCCTGTGT
GAAATTGTTATCCGCTCACAATTCCACACAACATACGAGCCGGGAGCATAAAGTGTAAAGCCTGGGGTGC
CTAATGAGTGAGCTAACTCACATTAATTGCGTTGCGCTCACTGCCCGCTTTCCAGTCGGGAAACCTGTCG
TGCCAGCTGCATTAATGAATCGGCCAACGCGCGGGGAGAGGCGGTTTGCGTATTGGGCGCTCTTCCGCTT
CCTCGCTCACTGACTCGCTGCGCTCGGTCGTTCGGCTGCGGCGAGCGGTATCAGCTCACTCAAAGGCGGT
AATACGGTTATCCACAGAATCAGGGGATAACGCAGGAAAGAACATGTGAGCAAAAGGCCAGCAAAAGGCC
AGGAACCGTAAAAAGGCCGCGTTGCTGGCGTTTTTCCATAGGCTCCGCCCCCCTGACGAGCATCACAAAA
ATCGACGCTCAAGTCAGAGGTGGCGAAACCCGACAGGACTATAAAGATACCAGGCGTTTCCCCCTGGAAG
CTCCCTCGTGCGCTCTCCTGTTCCGACCCTGCCGCTTACCGGATACCTGTCCGCCTTTCTCCCTTCGGGA
AGCGTGGCGCTTTCTCATAGCTCACGCTGTAGGTATCTCAGTTCGGTGTAGGTCGTTCGCTCCAAGCTGG
GCTGTGTGCACGAACCCCCCGTTCAGCCCGACCGCTGCGCCTTATCCGGTAACTATCGTCTTGAGTCCAA
CCCGGTAAGACACGACTTATCGCCACTGGCAGCAGCCACTGGTAACAGGATTAGCAGAGCGAGGTATGTA
GGCGGTGCTACAGAGTTCTTGAAGTGGTGGCCTAACTACGGCTACACTAGAAGAACAGTATTTGGTATCT
GCGCTCTGCTGAAGCCAGTTACCTTCGGAAAAAGAGTTGGTAGCTCTTGATCCGGCAAACAAACCACCGC
TGGTAGCGGTGGTTTTTTTGTTTGCAAGCAGCAGATTACGCGCAGAAAAAAAGGATCTCAAGAAGATCCT
TTGATCTTTTCTACGGGGTCTGACGCTCAGTGGAACGAAAACTCACGTTAAGGGATTTTGGTCATGAGAT
TATCAAAAAGGATCTTCACCTAGATCCTTTTAAATTAAAAATGAAGTTTTAAATCAATCTAAAGTATATA
TGAGTAAACTTGGTCTGACAGTTACCAATGCTTAATCAGTGAGGCACCTATCTCAGCGATCTGTCTATTT
CGTTCATCCATAGTTGCCTGACTCCCCGTCGTGTAGATAACTACGATACGGGAGGGCTTACCATCTGGCC
CCAGTGCTGCAATGATACCGCGAGACCCACGCTCACCGGCTCCAGATTTATCAGCAATAAACCAGCCAGC
CGGAAGGGCCGAGCGCAGAAGTGGTCCTGCAACTTTATCCGCCTCCATCCAGTCTATTAATTGTTGCCGG
GAAGCTAGAGTAAGTAGTTCGCCAGTTAATAGTTTGCGCAACGTTGTTGCCATTGCTACAGGCATCGTGG
TGTCACGCTCGTCGTTTGGTATGGCTTCATTCAGCTCCGGTTCCCAACGATCAAGGCGAGTTACATGATC
CCCCATGTTGTGCAAAAAAGCGGTTAGCTCCTTCGGTCCTCCGATCGTTGTCAGAAGTAAGTTGGCCGCA
GTGTTATCACTCATGGTTATGGCAGCACTGCATAATTCTCTTACTGTCATGCCATCCGTAAGATGCTTTT
CTGTGACTGGTGAGTACTCAACCAAGTCATTCTGAGAATAGTGTATGCGGCGACCGAGTTGCTCTTGCCC
GGCGTCAATACGGGATAATACCGCGCCACATAGCAGAACTTTAAAAGTGCTCATCATTGGAAAACGTTCT
TCGGGGCGAAAACTCTCAAGGATCTTACCGCTGTTGAGATCCAGTTCGATGTAACCCACTCGTGCACCCA
ACTGATCTTCAGCATCTTTTACTTTCACCAGCGTTTCTGGGTGAGCAAAAACAGGAAGGCAAAATGCCGC
AAAAAAGGGAATAAGGGCGACACGGAAATGTTGAATACTCATACTCTTCCTTTTTCAATATTATTGAAGC
ATTTATCAGGGTTATTGTCTCATGAGCGGATACATATTTGAATGTATTTAGAAAAATAAACAAATAGGGG
TTCCGCGCACATTTCCCCGAAAAGTGCCACCTAAATTGTAAGCGTTAATATTTTGTTAAAATTCGCGTTA
AATTTTTGTTAAATCAGCTCATTTTTTAACCAATAGGCCGAAATCGGCAAAATCCCTTATAAATCAAAAG
AATAGACCGAGATAGGGT
[37 nt withheld, positions 4989-5025]
AAAGAACGTGGACTCCAACGTCAAAGG
[49 nt withheld, positions 5053-5101]
T
[91 nt withheld, positions 5103-5193]
G
[124 nt withheld, positions 5195-5318]
CCCATTCGCCAT
