>Addgene plasmid #104392 | pET251-pUC 12xMS2V6 Loxp KANr Loxp | depositor partial sequence | sequence record 197824 | 12xMS2V6
CAGAGCCCCCTGGCAATCGCGGGGAGACGCAGGACTACCGCGTCTTCACTCTCGCTTGCGCGGTATACGC
AGGGAGCAACGTCACCCAGGGCGACACAGAGGAATACCCTGTGTGGCCCCACGGTGCTACAAAGAACATT
CCGTATTGCTCACCAGTGTCACATGTGGAGGACTACCCCACAAGCGAGTCAGGAAACCTTCGGGGCATCG
CACCATTATCCCGAACAATCGACACGCAGGATTACCGCGTGGGACACTCTGTTCCCCGTCAAAATTGGAC
CATACCGGAGTCGGCTTACGTCATGCAGGATTACCGCATGCATGGTGCAGAATATCGGCATGTCTACTCG
TACAGTCAAATCTACTCGTGTGGTCAGGACTACCGACCACTTCTATTCTATTCATCTTTTCGGTTGTGCA
GGTATTCTGCCGATGTACGAGAAGACGATTACGCTTCTCGACTACCTTCATCATACATGGTGTGCAGATG
GCCGCCAAGTTTTTTGCCAATGGAGGAATACCCCATTCTCTGTCAACCAACCCATGCAAAGTTTACACTC
TGCTATGGCAGCACTGTCGCAGAGGAATACCCTGCGAGCCAAAACGGCCCCCGGTGCGTGTATTGCATCT
GCCTTGCGAGCATTCACAGGGACGAATACGCCCTGCCGTTGCATTACTTCAATATGGGTGCTCTGTCGTC
GTCATCAGGACCATTTGCGCAGGACTACCGCGCATATATCATCAGCACTCGTGCGGATACTTCTGGGATT
CCTATTGTTACGCGAGCTCAGGAATACCGAGCTCTGGCGACAGAGACCCTCACACGGA
