>Addgene plasmid #104392 | pET251-pUC 12xMS2V6 Loxp KANr Loxp | depositor partial sequence | sequence record 197825 | Loxp+TEFpromoter+KANamycin resisteance gene+TEFterminator-Loxp
AGATCTATCGATCTCGACAACCCTTAATATAACTTCGTATAATGTATGCTATACGAAGTTATTAGGTCTA
GAGATCTGTTTAGCTTGCCTCGTCCCCGCCGGGTCACCCGGCCAGCGACATGGAGGCCCAGAATACCCTC
CTTGACAGTCTTGACGTGCGCAGCTCAGGGGCATGATGTGACTGTCGCCCGTACATTTAGCCCATACATC
CCCATGTATAATCATTTGCATCCATACATTTTGATGGCCGCACGGCGCGAAGCAAAAATTACGGCTCCTC
GCTGCAGACCTGCGAGCAGGGAAACGCTCCCCTCACAGACGCGTTGAATTGTCCCCACGCCGCGCCCCTG
TAGAGAAATATAAAAGGTTAGGATTTGCCACTGAGGTTCTTCTTTCATATACTTCCTTTTAAAATCTTGC
TAGGATACAGTTCTCACATCACATCCGAACATAAACAACCATGGGTAAGGAAAAGACTCACGTTTCGAGG
CCGCGATTAAATTCCAACATGGATGCTGATTTATATGGGTATAAATGGGCTCGCGATAATGTCGGGCAAT
CAGGTGCGACAATCTATCGATTGTATGGGAAGCCCGATGCGCCAGAGTTGTTTCTGAAACATGGCAAAGG
TAGCGTTGCCAATGATGTTACAGATGAGATGGTCAGACTAAACTGGCTGACGGAATTTATGCCTCTTCCG
ACCATCAAGCATTTTATCCGTACTCCTGATGATGCATGGTTACTCACCACTGCGATCCCCGGCAAAACAG
CATTCCAGGTATTAGAAGAATATCCTGATTCAGGTGAAAATATTGTTGATGCGCTGGCAGTGTTCCTGCG
CCGGTTGCATTCGATTCCTGTTTGTAATTGTCCTTTTAACAGCGATCGCGTATTTCGTCTCGCTCAGGCG
CAATCACGAATGAATAACGGTTTGGTTGATGCGAGTGATTTTGATGACGAGCGTAATGGCTGGCCTGTTG
AACAAGTCTGGAAAGAAATGCATAAGCTTTTGCCATTCTCACCGGATTCAGTCGTCACTCATGGTGATTT
CTCACTTGATAACCTTATTTTTGACGAGGGGAAATTAATAGGTTGTATTGATGTTGGACGAGTCGGAATC
GCAGACCGATACCAGGATCTTGCCATCCTATGGAACTGCCTCGGTGAGTTTTCTCCTTCATTACAGAAAC
GGCTTTTTCAAAAATATGGTATTGATAATCCTGATATGAATAAATTGCAGTTTCATTTGATGCTCGATGA
GTTTTTCTAATCAGTACTGACAATAAAAAGATTCTTGTTTTCAAGAACTTGTCATTTGTATAGTTTTTTT
ATATTGTAGTTGTTCTATTTTAATCAAATGTTAGCGTGATTTATATTTTTTTTCGCCTCGACATCATCTG
CCCAGATGCGAAGTTAAGTGCGCAGAAAGTAATATCATGCGTCAATCGTATGTGAATGCTGGTCGCTATA
CTGCTGTCGATTCGATACTAACGCCGCCATCCAGTGTCGAAAACGAGCTCTCGAGAACCCTTAATATAAC
TTCGTATAATGTATGCTATACGAAGTTATTAGGTGATATCAGATCCACTAGTGGCCTATGCGGTACCCAG
CTTTTGTTCCCTTTAGTGAGGGTTAAT
